>Addgene plasmid #87908 | pENTR221-H1-sgGFP1-7SK-sgCas9 | depositor full sequence | sequence record 171367 | pENTR221-H1-sgGFP1-7SK-sgCas9 sequence 3303 bps
CTTTCCTGCGTTATCCCCTGATTCTGTGGATAACCGTATTACCGCCTTTGAGTGAGCTGATACCGCTCGC
CGCAGCCGAACGACCGAGCGCAGCGAGTCAGTGAGCGAGGAAGCGGAAGAGCGCCCAATACGCAAACCGC
CTCTCCCCGCGCGTTGGCCGATTCATTAATGCAGCTGGCACGACAGGTTTCCCGACTGGAAAGCGGGCAG
TGAGCGCAACGCAATTAATACGCGTACCGCTAGCCAGGAAGAGTTTGTAGAAACGCAAAAAGGCCATCCG
TCAGGATGGCCTTCTGCTTAGTTTGATGCCTGGCAGTTTATGGCGGGCGTCCTGCCCGCCACCCTCCGGG
CCGTTGCTTCACAACGTTCAAATCCGCTCCCGGCGGATTTGTCCTACTCAGGAGAGCGTTCACCGACAAA
CAACAGATAAAACGAAAGGCCCAGTCTTCCGACTGAGCCTTTCGTTTTATTTGATGCCTGGCAGTTCCCT
ACTCTCGCGTTAACGCTAGCATGGATGTTTTCCCAGTCACGACGTTGTAAAACGACGGCCAGTCTTAAGC
TCGGGCCCCAAATAATGATTTTATTTTGACTGATAGTGACCTGTTCGTTGCAACAAATTGATGAGCAATG
CTTTTTTATAATGCCAACTTTGTACAAAAAAGCAGGCTTCATCGATCAATTGGGATCCAATTCGAACGCT
GACGTCATCAACCCGCTCCAAGGAATCGCGGGCCCAGTGTCACTAGGCGGGAACACCCAGCGCGCGTGCG
CCCTGGCAGGAAGATGGCTGTGAGGGACAGGGGAGTGGCGCCCTGCAATATTTGCATGTCGCTATGTGTT
CTGGGAAATCACCATAAACGTGAAATGTCTTTGGATTTGGGAATCTTATAAGTTCTGTATGAGACCACAG
ATCTGAAGTTCGAGGGCGACACCCGTTTTAGAGCTAGAAATAGCAAGTTAAAATAAGGCTAGTCCGTTAT
CAACTTGAAAAAGTGGCACCGAGTCGGTGCTTTTTTAGATCTGGATCCAAGCTTCCATGGGCGGCCGCTC
TAGACTGCAGTATTTAGCATGCCCCACCCATCTGCAAGGCATTCTGGATAGTGTCAAAACAGCCGGAAAT
CAAGTCCGTTTATCTCAAACTTTAGCATTTTGGGAATAAATGATATTTGCTATGCTGGTTAAATTAGATT
TTAGTTAAATTTCCTGCTGAAGCTCTAGTACGATAAGTAACTTGACCTAAGTGTAAAGTTGAGATTTCCT
TCAGGTTTATATAGCTTGTGCGCCGCCTGGGTACCAATGGAGTACTTCTTGTCCAGTTTTAGAGCTAGAA
ATAGCAAGTTAAAATAAGGCTAGTCCGTTATCAACTTGAAAAAGTGGCACCGAGTCGGTGCTTTTTTGGT
ACTCTAGACTCGAGACTAGTAGGCCTGACCCAGCTTTCTTGTACAAAGTTGGCATTATAAGAAAGCATTG
CTTATCAATTTGTTGCAACGAACAGGTCACTATCAGTCAAAATAAAATCATTATTTGCCATCCAGCTGAT
ATCCCCTATAGTGAGTCGTATTACATGGTCATAGCTGTTTCCTGGCAGCTCTGGCCCGTGTCTCAAAATC
TCTGATGTTACATTGCACAAGATAAAATAATATCATCATGAACAATAAAACTGTCTGCTTACATAAACAG
TAATACAAGGGGTGTTATGAGCCATATTCAACGGGAAACGTCGAGGCCGCGATTAAATTCCAACATGGAT
GCTGATTTATATGGGTATAAATGGGCTCGCGATAATGTCGGGCAATCAGGTGCGACAATCTATCGCTTGT
ATGGGAAGCCCGATGCGCCAGAGTTGTTTCTGAAACATGGCAAAGGTAGCGTTGCCAATGATGTTACAGA
TGAGATGGTCAGACTAAACTGGCTGACGGAATTTATGCCTCTTCCGACCATCAAGCATTTTATCCGTACT
CCTGATGATGCATGGTTACTCACCACTGCGATCCCCGGAAAAACAGCATTCCAGGTATTAGAAGAATATC
CTGATTCAGGTGAAAATATTGTTGATGCGCTGGCAGTGTTCCTGCGCCGGTTGCATTCGATTCCTGTTTG
TAATTGTCCTTTTAACAGCGATCGCGTATTTCGTCTCGCTCAGGCGCAATCACGAATGAATAACGGTTTG
GTTGATGCGAGTGATTTTGATGACGAGCGTAATGGCTGGCCTGTTGAACAAGTCTGGAAAGAAATGCATA
AACTTTTGCCATTCTCACCGGATTCAGTCGTCACTCATGGTGATTTCTCACTTGATAACCTTATTTTTGA
CGAGGGGAAATTAATAGGTTGTATTGATGTTGGACGAGTCGGAATCGCAGACCGATACCAGGATCTTGCC
ATCCTATGGAACTGCCTCGGTGAGTTTTCTCCTTCATTACAGAAACGGCTTTTTCAAAAATATGGTATTG
ATAATCCTGATATGAATAAATTGCAGTTTCATTTGATGCTCGATGAGTTTTTCTAATCAGAATTGGTTAA
TTGGTTGTAACACTGGCAGAGCATTACGCTGACTTGACGGGACGGCGCAAGCTCATGACCAAAATCCCTT
AACGTGAGTTACGCGTCGTTCCACTGAGCGTCAGACCCCGTAGAAAAGATCAAAGGATCTTCTTGAGATC
CTTTTTTTCTGCGCGTAATCTGCTGCTTGCAAACAAAAAAACCACCGCTACCAGCGGTGGTTTGTTTGCC
GGATCAAGAGCTACCAACTCTTTTTCCGAAGGTAACTGGCTTCAGCAGAGCGCAGATACCAAATACTGTT
CTTCTAGTGTAGCCGTAGTTAGGCCACCACTTCAAGAACTCTGTAGCACCGCCTACATACCTCGCTCTGC
TAATCCTGTTACCAGTGGCTGCTGCCAGTGGCGATAAGTCGTGTCTTACCGGGTTGGACTCAAGACGATA
GTTACCGGATAAGGCGCAGCGGTCGGGCTGAACGGGGGGTTCGTGCACACAGCCCAGCTTGGAGCGAACG
ACCTACACCGAACTGAGATACCTACAGCGTGAGCTATGAGAAAGCGCCACGCTTCCCGAAGGGAGAAAGG
CGGACAGGTATCCGGTAAGCGGCAGGGTCGGAACAGGAGAGCGCACGAGGGAGCTTCCAGGGGGAAACGC
CTGGTATCTTTATAGTCCTGTCGGGTTTCGCCACCTCTGACTTGAGCGTCGATTTTTGTGATGCTCGTCA
GGGGGGCGGAGCCTATGGAAAAACGCCAGCAACGCGGCCTTTTTACGGTTCCTGGCCTTTTGCTGGCCTT
TTGCTCACATGTT
Features (pLannotate 1.2.2; 13 found; start..end, strand, type, name):
    121..213     +  CDS            lacI (fragment): lac repressor; lacI; The lac repressor binds to the lac operator to inhibit transcription in E. coli. This inhibition can be relieved by adding lactose or isopropyl-β-D-thiogalactopyranoside (IPTG).
    268..295     -  terminator     rrnB T2 terminator: transcription terminator T2 from the E. coli rrnB gene
    427..470     +  terminator     rrnB T1 terminator: Escherichia coli rrnB; transcription terminator T1 from the E. coli rrnB gene
    517..553     -  CDS            lacZα (fragment): LacZα fragment of β-galactosidase; lacZ fragment
    569..668     +  protein_bind   attL1: mutant version of attL; recombination site for the Gateway® LR reaction LR Clonase™
    694..908     +  promoter       H1 promoter: human H1 RNA promoter
    914..934     +  CDS            VN155(I152L) (fragment): improved N-terminal fragment of mVenus for use in bimolecular fluorescence complementation (BiFC) (Kodama and Hu, 2010)
    935..1010    +  misc_RNA       gRNA scaffold: guide RNA scaffold for the Streptococcus pyogenes CRISPR/Cas9 system
   1316..1391    +  misc_RNA       gRNA scaffold: guide RNA scaffold for the Streptococcus pyogenes CRISPR/Cas9 system
   1428..1527    -  protein_bind   attL2: mutant version of attL; recombination site for the Gateway® LR reaction LR Clonase™
   1545..1563    -  promoter       T7 promoter: promoter for bacteriophage T7 RNA polymerase
   1697..2506    +  CDS            KanR: aminoglycoside phosphotransferase; aph(3')-Ia; confers resistance to kanamycin in bacteria or G418 (Geneticin®) in eukaryotes
   2653..3241    +  rep_origin     ori: high-copy-number ColE1/pMB1/pBR322/pUC origin of replication
