>Addgene plasmid #87908 | pENTR221-H1-sgGFP1-7SK-sgCas9 | addgene full sequence | sequence record 176342 | Addgene NGS Result
GCCACCCTCCGGGCCGTTGCTTCACAACGTTCAAATCCGCTCCCGGCGGATTTGTCCTACTCAGGAGAGC
GTTCACCGACAAACAACAGATAAAACGAAAGGCCCAGTCTTCCGACTGAGCCTTTCGTTTTATTTGATGC
CTGGCAGTTCCCTACTCTCGCGTTAACGCTAGCATGGATGTTTTCCCAGTCACGACGTTGTAAAACGACG
GCCAGTCTTAAGCTCGGGCCCCAAATAATGATTTTATTTTGACTGATAGTGACCTGTTCGTTGCAACAAA
TTGATGAGCAATGCTTTTTTATAATGCCAACTTTGTACAAAAAAGCAGGCTTCATCGATCAATTGGGATC
CAATTCGAACGCTGACGTCATCAACCCGCTCCAAGGAATCGCGGGCCCAGTGTCACTAGGCGGGAACACC
CAGCGCGCGTGCGCCCTGGCAGGAAGATGGCTGTGAGGGACAGGGGAGTGGCGCCCTGCAATATTTGCAT
GTCGCTATGTGTTCTGGGAAATCACCATAAACGTGAAATGTCTTTGGATTTGGGAATCTTATAAGTTCTG
TATGAGACCACAGATCTGAAGTTCGAGGGCGACACCCGTTTTAGAGCTAGAAATAGCAAGTTAAAATAAG
GCTAGTCCGTTATCAACTTGAAAAAGTGGCACCGAGTCGGTGCTTTTTTAGATCTGGATCCAAGCTTCCA
TGGGCGGCCGCTCTAGACTGCAGTATTTAGCATGCCCCACCCATCTGCAAGGCATTCTGGATAGTGTCAA
AACAGCCGGAAATCAAGTCCGTTTATCTCAAACTTTAGCATTTTGGGAATAAATGATATTTGCTATGCTG
GTTAAATTAGATTTTAGTTAAATTTCCTGCTGAAGCTCTAGTACGATAAGTAACTTGACCTAAGTGTAAA
GTTGAGATTTCCTTCAGGTTTATATAGCTTGTGCGCCGCCTGGGTACCAATGGAGTACTTCTTGTCCAGT
TTTAGAGCTAGAAATAGCAAGTTAAAATAAGGCTAGTCCGTTATCAACTTGAAAAAGTGGCACCGAGTCG
GTGCTTTTTTGGTACTCTAGACTCGAGACTAGTAGGCCTGACCCAGCTTTCTTGTACAAAGTTGGCATTA
TAAGAAAGCATTGCTTATCAATTTGTTGCAACGAACAGGTCACTATCAGTCAAAATAAAATCATTATTTG
CCATCCAGCTGATATCCCCTATAGTGAGTCGTATTACATGGTCATAGCTGTTTCCTGGCAGCTCTGGCCC
GTGTCTCAAAATCTCTGATGTTACATTGCACAAGATAAAAATATATCATCATGAACAATAAAACTGTCTG
CTTACATAAACAGTAATACAAGGGGTGTTATGAGCCATATTCAACGGGAAACGTCGAGGCCGCGATTAAA
TTCCAACATGGATGCTGATTTATATGGGTATAAATGGGCTCGCGATAATGTCGGGCAATCAGGTGCGACA
ATCTATCGCTTGTATGGGAAGCCCGATGCGCCAGAGTTGTTTCTGAAACATGGCAAAGGTAGCGTTGCCA
ATGATGTTACAGATGAGATGGTCAGACTAAACTGGCTGACGGAATTTATGCCTCTTCCGACCATCAAGCA
TTTTATCCGTACTCCTGATGATGCATGGTTACTCACCACTGCGATCCCCGGAAAAACAGCATTCCAGGTA
TTAGAAGAATATCCTGATTCAGGTGAAAATATTGTTGATGCGCTGGCAGTGTTCCTGCGCCGGTTGCATT
CGATTCCTGTTTGTAATTGTCCTTTTAACAGCGATCGCGTATTTCGTCTCGCTCAGGCGCAATCACGAAT
GAATAACGGTTTGGTTGATGCGAGTGATTTTGATGACGAGCGTAATGGCTGGCCTGTTGAACAAGTCTGG
AAAGAAATGCATAAACTTTTGCCATTCTCACCGGATTCAGTCGTCACTCATGGTGATTTCTCACTTGATA
ACCTTATTTTTGACGAGGGGAAATTAATAGGTTGTATTGATGTTGGACGAGTCGGAATCGCAGACCGATA
CCAGGATCTTGCCATCCTATGGAACTGCCTCGGTGAGTTTTCTCCTTCATTACAGAAACGGCTTTTTCAA
AAATATGGTATTGATAATCCTGATATGAATAAATTGCAGTTTCATTTGATGCTCGATGAGTTTTTCTAAT
CAGAATTGGTTAATTGGTTGTAACACTGGCAGAGCATTACGCTGACTTGACGGGACGGCGCAAGCTCATG
ACCAAAATCCCTTAACGTGAGTTACGCGTCGTTCCACTGAGCGTCAGACCCCGTAGAAAAGATCAAAGGA
TCTTCTTGAGATCCTTTTTTTCTGCGCGTAATCTGCTGCTTGCAAACAAAAAAACCACCGCTACCAGCGG
TGGTTTGTTTGCCGGATCAAGAGCTACCAACTCTTTTTCCGAAGGTAACTGGCTTCAGCAGAGCGCAGAT
ACCAAATACTGTTCTTCTAGTGTAGCCGTAGTTAGGCCACCACTTCAAGAACTCTGTAGCACCGCCTACA
TACCTCGCTCTGCTAATCCTGTTACCAGTGGCTGCTGCCAGTGGCGATAAGTCGTGTCTTACCGGGTTGG
ACTCAAGACGATAGTTACCGGATAAGGCGCAGCGGTCGGGCTGAACGGGGGGTTCGTGCACACAGCCCAG
CTTGGAGCGAACGACCTACACCGAACTGAGATACCTACAGCGTGAGCTATGAGAAAGCGCCACGCTTCCC
GAAGGGAGAAAGGCGGACAGGTATCCGGTAAGCGGCAGGGTCGGAACAGGAGAGCGCACGAGGGAGCTTC
CAGGGGGAAACGCCTGGTATCTTTATAGTCCTGTCGGGTTTCGCCACCTCTGACTTGAGCGTCGATTTTT
GTGATGCTCGTCAGGGGGGCGGAGCCTATGGAAAAACGCCAGCAACGCGGCCTTTTTACGGTTCCTGGCC
TTTTGCTGGCCTTTTGCTCACATGTTCTTTCCTGCGTTATCCCCTGATTCTGTGGATAACCGTATTACCG
CCTTTGAGTGAGCTGATACCGCTCGCCGCAGCCGAACGACCGAGCGCAGCGAGTCAGTGAGCGAGGAAGC
GGAAGAGCGCCCAATACGCAAACCGCCTCTCCCCGCGCGTTGGCCGATTCATTAATGCAGCTGGCACGAC
AGGTTTCCCGACTGGAAAGCGGGCAGTGAGCGCAACGCAATTAATACGCGTACCGCTAGCCAGGAAGAGT
TTGTAGAAACGCAAAAAGGCCATCCGTCAGGATGGCCTTCTGCTTAGTTTGATGCCTGGCAGTTTATGGC
GGGCGTCCTGCCC
Features (pLannotate 1.2.2; 13 found; start..end, strand, type, name):
     90..133     +  terminator     rrnB T1 terminator: Escherichia coli rrnB; transcription terminator T1 from the E. coli rrnB gene
    180..216     -  CDS            lacZα (fragment): LacZα fragment of β-galactosidase; lacZ fragment
    232..331     +  protein_bind   attL1: mutant version of attL; recombination site for the Gateway® LR reaction LR Clonase™
    357..571     +  promoter       H1 promoter: human H1 RNA promoter
    577..597     +  CDS            VN155(I152L) (fragment): improved N-terminal fragment of mVenus for use in bimolecular fluorescence complementation (BiFC) (Kodama and Hu, 2010)
    598..673     +  misc_RNA       gRNA scaffold: guide RNA scaffold for the Streptococcus pyogenes CRISPR/Cas9 system
    979..1054    +  misc_RNA       gRNA scaffold: guide RNA scaffold for the Streptococcus pyogenes CRISPR/Cas9 system
   1091..1190    -  protein_bind   attL2: mutant version of attL; recombination site for the Gateway® LR reaction LR Clonase™
   1208..1226    -  promoter       T7 promoter: promoter for bacteriophage T7 RNA polymerase
   1360..2169    +  CDS            KanR: aminoglycoside phosphotransferase; aph(3')-Ia; confers resistance to kanamycin in bacteria or G418 (Geneticin®) in eukaryotes
   2316..2904    +  rep_origin     ori: high-copy-number ColE1/pMB1/pBR322/pUC origin of replication
   3087..3179    +  CDS            lacI (fragment): lac repressor; lacI; The lac repressor binds to the lac operator to inhibit transcription in E. coli. This inhibition can be relieved by adding lactose or isopropyl-β-D-thiogalactopyranoside (IPTG).
   3234..3261    -  terminator     rrnB T2 terminator: transcription terminator T2 from the E. coli rrnB gene
