[The description below was written by a language model from this plasmid's Addgene catalogue record and pLannotate feature annotations shown in this document.]
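Description:
pENTR221-H1-sgGFP1-7SK-sgCas9 is a 3.3 kb Gateway entry clone built on the pENTR221 backbone. It is maintained in E. coli through a high-copy ColE1/pUC-type origin and selected with kanamycin via the aph(3')-Ia KanR gene. rrnB T1 and T2 terminators lie upstream of the cloning region and insulate it from read-through transcription. The short lacZα and lacI fragments and the T7 promoter next to attL2 are backbone remnants with no role in the payload.

The roughly 700 bp synthetic insert sits between attL1 and attL2, so the whole cassette can be moved by an LR recombination reaction into a compatible destination vector; the record does not name one. The insert holds two tandem RNA polymerase III expression units, each ending in a Streptococcus pyogenes Cas9 guide RNA scaffold. In the first, the human H1 promoter drives sgGFP1. The 21 nt "mVenus fragment" annotated just before the first scaffold is most likely this GFP-directed spacer matching a GFP-family coding sequence, not a real coding element. In the second unit, the catalogue entry states that a 7SK promoter drives sgCas9. The automated annotation did not detect this promoter, but the unannotated stretch of about 300 bp between the two scaffolds is where it and the Cas9-targeting spacer would lie. Both sequence records, the depositor's and the repository's sequencing result, show the same features at different start coordinates.

The stated purpose is expression of multiple sgRNAs. The associated publication describes the self-inactivating KamiCas9 system, in which a guide against a target gene, here a GFP reporter, is co-delivered with a guide against the Cas9 gene itself to limit how long the nuclease is expressed.
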