Addgene plasmid #87908: pENTR221-H1-sgGFP1-7SK-sgCas9
Purpose: multiple sgRNA
Depositing lab: Nicole Déglon. Depositing organization: Centre Hospitalier Universitaire Vaudois (CHUV). Publication: The Self-Inactivating KamiCas9 System for the Editing of CNS Disease Genes. Merienne N, Vachey G, de Longprez L, Meunier C, Zimmer V, Perriard G, Canales M, Mathias A, Herrgott L, Beltraminelli T, Maulet A, Dequesne T, Pythoud C, Rey M, Pellerin L, Brouillet E, Perrier AL, du Pasquier R, Deglon N. Cell Rep. 2017 Sep 19;20(12):2980-2991. doi: 10.1016/j.celrep.2017.08.075. PubMed 28930690.
Backbone
  Vector backbone: pENTR221
  Backbone manufacturer: Thermofisher
  Backbone size w/o insert (bp): 2600
  Total vector size (bp): 3303
  Vector type: Gateway entry vector
Growth in bacteria
  Bacterial resistance: Kanamycin, 50 μg/mL
  Growth temperature: 37°C
  Growth strain: DH5alpha
  Copy number: High Copy
Gene/Insert
  Gene/Insert name: sgGFP1, sgCas9
  Species: Synthetic
  Insert size (bp): 708
  Promoter: H1, 7SK
  Cloning method: Gateway Cloning
  Sequencing primers: 5′ CCCAGTCACGACGTTGTAAAACG; 3′ GTAACATCAGAGATTTTGAGACAC
Terms and licenses: Academic/Nonprofit Terms; Industry Terms: Not Available to Industry
How to cite: pENTR221-H1-sgGFP1-7SK-sgCas9 was a gift from Nicole Déglon (Addgene plasmid # 87908 ; http://n2t.net/addgene:87908 ; RRID:Addgene_87908)
